>Addgene plasmid #176326 | pVRC8400-SARS-CoV-2-S2P-B.1.351-AVI | addgene full sequence | sequence record 347063 | Addgene NGS Result
TATCACGAGGCCCTTTCGTCTCGCGCGTTTCGGTGATGACGGTGAAAACCTCTGACACATGCAGCTCCCG
GAGACGGTCACAGCTTGTCTGTAAGCGGATGCCGGGAGCAGACAAGCCCGTCAGGGCGCGTCAGCGGGTG
TTGGCGGGTGTCGGGGCTGGCTTAACTATGCGGCATCAGAGCAGATTGTACTGAGAGTGCACCATATGCG
GTGTGAAATACCGCACAGATGCGTAAGGAGAAAATACCGCATCAGATTGGCTATTGGCCATTGCATACGT
TGTATCCATATCATAATATGTACATTTATATTGGCTCATGTCCAACATTACCGCCATGTTGACATTGATT
ATTGACTAGTTATTAATAGTAATCAATTACGGGGTCATTAGTTCATAGCCCATATATGGAGTTCCGCGTT
ACATAACTTACGGTAAATGGCCCGCCTGGCTGACCGCCCAACGACCCCCGCCCATTGACGTCAATAATGA
CGTATGTTCCCATAGTAACGCCAATAGGGACTTTCCATTGACGTCAATGGGTGGAGTATTTACGGTAAAC
TGCCCACTTGGCAGTACATCAAGTGTATCATATGCCAAGTACGCCCCCTATTGACGTCAATGACGGTAAA
TGGCCCGCCTGGCATTATGCCCAGTACATGACCTTATGGGACTTTCCTACTTGGCAGTACATCTACGTAT
TAGTCATCGCTATTACCATGGTGATGCGGTTTTGGCAGTACATCAATGGGCGTGGATAGCGGTTTGACTC
ACGGGGATTTCCAAGTCTCCACCCCATTGACGTCAATGGGAGTTTGTTTTGGCACCAAAATCAACGGGAC
TTTCCAAAATGTCGTAACAACTCCGCCCCATTGACGCAAATGGGCGGTAGGCGTGTACGGTGGGAGGTCT
ATATAAGCAGAGCTCGTTTAGTGAACCGTCAGATCGCCTGGAGACGCCATCCACGCTGTTTTGACCTCCA
TAGAAGACACCGGGACCGATCCAGCCTCCATCGGCTCGCATCTCTCCTTCACGCGCCCGCCGCCCTACCT
GAGGCCGCCATCCACGCCGGTTGAGTCGCGTTCTGCCGCCTCCCGCCTGTGGTGCCTCCTGAACTGCGTC
CGCCGTCTAGGTAAGTTTAAAGCTCAGGTCGAGACCGGGCCTTTGTCCGGCGCTCCCTTGGAGCCTACCT
AGACTCAGCCGGCTCTCCACGCTTTGCCTGACCCTGCTTGCTCAACTCTAGTTAACGGTGGAGGGCAGTG
TAGTCTGAGCAGTACTCGTTGCTGCCGCGCGCGCCACCAGACATAATAGCTGACAGACTAACAGACTGTT
CCTTTCCATGGGTCTTTTCTGCAGTCACCGTCGTCGACACGTGTGATCAGATATCGCGGCCGCTCTAGAC
CACCATGGGATGGTCATGTATCATCCTTTTTCTAGTAGCAACTGCAACCGGTGTACATTCCGCACCAGAG
CTGCTGGGAGGACCTAGCGTGTTCCTGTTTCCCCCTAAGCCTAAGGACACCCTGATGATCAGCCGGACCC
CAGAGGTGACATGCGTGGTGGTGGACGTGTCCCACGAGGACCCCGAGGTGAAGTTCAACTGGTACGTGGA
TGGCGTGGAGGTGCACAATGCCAAGACCAAGCCAAGGGAGGAGCAGTACAACTCTACCTATCGCGTGGTG
AGCGTGCTGACAGTGCTGCACCAGGACTGGCTGAACGGCAAGGAGTACAAGTGTAAGGTGTCTAATAAGG
CCCTGCCTGCCCCAATCGAGAAGACCATCAGCAAGGCAAAGGGACAGCCAAGGGAGCCTCAGGTGTATAC
CCTGCCACCCAGCCGCGACGAGCTGACAAAGAACCAGGTGTCCCTGTACTGCCTGGTGAAGGGCTTCTAT
CCTTCCGATATCGCCGTGGAGTGGGAGTCTAATGGCCAGCCAGAGAACAATTACAAGACCACACCTCCAG
TGCTGGACTCCGATGGCTCTTTCTTTCTGTATTCCAAGCTGACCGTGGATAAGAGCCGGTGGCAGCAGGG
CAACGTGTTTAGCTGTTCCGTGATGCACGAGGCCCTGCACAATCACTACACACAGAAGTCTCTGAGCCTG
TCCCCCGGCAAGGGAGGAGGAGGCAGCGGCGGAGGAGGCTCCGGAGGCGGCGGCTCTGGCGGCGGCGGCA
GCGCCCCTGAACTGCTGGGAGGACCAAGCGTGTTCCTGTTTCCACCTAAGCCCAAAGATACCCTGATGAT
CTCCAGGACCCCTGAAGTCACCTGCGTGGTCGTGGACGTGTCTCATGAGGACCCCGAAGTCAAGTTCAAC
TGGTACGTGGACGGAGTCGAAGTCCATAACGCCAAGACCAAGCCTAGAGAAGAGCAGTACAACTCCACCT
ATAGAGTGGTGTCTGTGCTGACAGTGCTGCATCAGGATTGGCTGAATGGCAAGGAATATAAGTGTAAGGT
GAGCAATAAGGCCCTGCCCGCCCCTATCGAGAAGACCATCTCTAAAGCCAAAGGACAGCCAAGGGAGCCA
CAGGTGTATACACTGCCACCCAGCCGGGACGAGCTGACCAAGAACCAGGTGAGCCTGACATGTCTGGTCA
AGGGCTTCTACCCCAGTGACATTGCTGTGGAGTGGGAGTCCAATGGCCAGCCTGAGAACAATTATAAAAC
TACCCCACCAGTGCTGGACAGCGATGGCTCCTTCTTTCTGACCAGCAAGCTGACAGTGGATAAGTCCCGC
TGGCAGCAGGGAAACGTGTTTTCTTGTAGCGTGATGCATGAGGCCCTGCATAACCACTACACCCAGAAGT
CCCTGTCTCTGAGCCCAGGCAAGGGAGGCAGCGGAGGCGGAGGCAGCGGAGGCCTGGAGGTGCTGTTTCA
GGGCCCTCAGTGCGTGAACTTCACCACCCGAACCCAGCTCCCACCAGCCTACACCAACAGCTTTACACGG
GGCGTGTACTACCCTGACAAGGTGTTCAGATCTAGCGTCCTGCACAGCACTCAGGACCTCTTCCTGCCGT
TCTTCAGCAACGTGACATGGTTCCACGCCATCCACGTGAGCGGCACAAACGGAACCAAGCGGTTTGCTAA
CCCCGTCCTGCCATTCAATGATGGAGTTTACTTCGCCAGTACCGAGAAGAGTAACATCATCCGGGGCTGG
ATCTTCGGCACCACCCTGGATAGCAAAACACAGAGCCTCCTGATCGTGAACAATGCCACGAACGTCGTGA
TCAAGGTGTGCGAGTTCCAGTTTTGCAATGATCCTTTCCTGGGTGTGTACTACCACAAGAACAACAAGAG
CTGGATGGAAAGCGAGTTCAGAGTCTACAGCAGCGCCAACAACTGCACATTCGAGTACGTCTCTCAGCCT
TTTCTGATGGACCTTGAGGGGAAACAAGGCAACTTCAAGAACCTGAGAGAATTCGTGTTCAAGAACATCG
ACGGCTACTTCAAAATCTACTCCAAGCACACACCCATCAACCTGGTCCGGGGCCTCCCTCAGGGCTTCAG
CGCCCTGGAACCCCTGGTCGACCTGCCCATAGGCATCAACATAACGCGGTTCCAAACCCTGCATATCTCC
TACCTGACTCCTGGCGACAGCAGCAGCGGATGGACCGCCGGAGCTGCAGCCTACTATGTGGGCTACCTGC
AACCTAGAACCTTCCTGCTGAAGTACAACGAGAACGGCACAATCACAGACGCCGTCGACTGCGCCCTGGA
CCCTCTCTCTGAGACAAAGTGCACCCTGAAGTCCTTCACCGTGGAAAAGGGCATCTACCAGACCAGCAAC
TTCCGGGTGCAGCCTACAGAGAGCATCGTGCGATTTCCAAACATTACCAACCTCTGCCCCTTCGGCGAGG
TGTTTAACGCCACAAGATTTGCCTCCGTTTACGCCTGGAATAGAAAGAGAATCAGCAATTGTGTGGCCGA
CTACTCCGTGCTGTATAACAGCGCCTCTTTCAGCACCTTCAAGTGCTACGGCGTTTCCCCAACAAAGCTG
AATGACCTGTGCTTCACCAACGTGTACGCCGACTCCTTCGTAATTAGAGGCGATGAGGTGCGGCAGATCG
CACCAGGCCAGACCGGTAACATCGCTGACTACAACTATAAGCTGCCTGATGATTTTACAGGCTGCGTGAT
CGCCTGGAACTCTAACAACCTGGATAGCAAGGTGGGCGGCAACTACAACTACCTGTACCGGCTGTTTCGC
AAGTCTAACCTGAAACCTTTCGAGAGAGACATCTCCACAGAGATCTACCAGGCCGGTTCTACACCTTGTA
ACGGGGTGAAAGGCTTCAACTGTTACTTCCCTCTGCAAAGCTACGGCTTCCAGCCTACCTACGGAGTCGG
CTACCAGCCATACCGGGTGGTCGTGCTGTCCTTCGAGTTACTCCACGCCCCCGCCACCGTCTGCGGTCCT
AAGAAGTCCACCAATCTGGTTAAGAACAAATGCGTGAACTTCAACTTCAACGGCCTGACCGGGACCGGCG
TGCTGACCGAAAGCAACAAAAAGTTCCTCCCCTTCCAGCAGTTCGGCCGTGATATCGCTGACACCACAGA
TGCCGTCAGAGATCCACAGACCCTGGAAATCCTGGATATTACACCCTGCTCCTTCGGAGGAGTTTCTGTG
ATCACCCCCGGGACCAATACCAGCAACCAGGTGGCTGTGCTGTACCAAGGTGTTAACTGCACCGAGGTTC
CTGTGGCCATCCACGCCGATCAGCTGACACCTACTTGGAGAGTGTACTCCACTGGCTCCAATGTGTTCCA
GACCAGGGCCGGATGTCTGATCGGCGCCGAGCACGTGAATAACAGTTACGAGTGCGACATCCCTATCGGC
GCCGGCATCTGTGCCAGCTACCAGACCCAGACAAACAGCCCTGGGTCTGCTTCCTCTGTAGCTAGCCAGA
GCATCATCGCCTACACCATGAGCCTGGGCGTGGAGAACAGCGTGGCCTATTCCAACAACTCTATCGCCAT
TCCCACCAACTTTACAATTAGCGTCACAACAGAGATCCTGCCCGTGAGCATGACCAAGACCAGCGTGGAC
TGTACAATGTACATCTGTGGCGACAGCACTGAATGCAGCAACCTGCTGCTGCAATACGGCTCCTTTTGCA
CCCAACTGAACCGGGCGCTGACCGGAATCGCCGTGGAACAGGACAAAAATACCCAGGAGGTGTTCGCCCA
AGTGAAGCAGATCTACAAGACCCCACCTATCAAGGACTTCGGCGGCTTTAACTTTAGCCAGATTCTCCCT
GATCCTTCTAAGCCTAGCAAGCGGAGCTTTATCGAGGATCTGCTGTTCAACAAGGTCACCCTGGCCGATG
CCGGCTTTATCAAACAGTATGGCGATTGCCTGGGCGACATAGCCGCCAGAGATCTGATCTGCGCCCAGAA
ATTCAACGGCCTGACAGTTCTCCCACCTCTGCTGACCGACGAGATGATCGCTCAGTACACCTCTGCCCTG
CTGGCTGGCACCATCACATCTGGGTGGACATTTGGCGCCGGCGCCGCCCTGCAGATCCCCTTTGCCATGC
AGATGGCCTATAGATTCAACGGAATCGGCGTGACCCAGAACGTGCTGTATGAAAACCAGAAGCTGATCGC
TAACCAGTTCAATTCTGCCATCGGCAAGATCCAGGACTCCCTCTCCTCTACCGCCAGCGCCCTGGGCAAA
CTGCAGGACGTGGTGAATCAGAACGCCCAAGCCCTGAACACCCTGGTGAAGCAGCTCAGCAGCAATTTTG
GCGCCATCAGCTCTGTGCTGAACGATATCCTGTCTAGACTGGACCCTCCAGAAGCCGAAGTCCAGATCGA
TAGACTGATCACAGGCAGACTGCAGTCCCTGCAAACCTACGTGACCCAACAGCTGATCAGGGCCGCTGAA
ATAAGAGCCAGCGCCAATCTCGCCGCTACCAAGATGTCCGAGTGTGTGCTGGGACAGTCTAAACGCGTTG
ACTTCTGCGGCAAAGGCTATCACCTGATGAGCTTCCCCCAGAGCGCGCCGCACGGCGTGGTGTTCCTGCA
TGTGACATACGTGCCTGCCCAAGAGAAGAATTTCACAACCGCCCCTGCCATCTGCCACGACGGCAAGGCC
CACTTCCCAAGAGAGGGCGTTTTCGTTTCCAATGGCACACACTGGTTCGTGACACAAAGAAACTTCTACG
AACCCCAGATTATCACCACCGACAACACCTTCGTGAGTGGCAATTGTGACGTGGTCATCGGAATCGTGAA
CAACACAGTGTACGACCCTCTGCAACCTGAGCTGGACTCTTTTAAGGAAGAGCTGGACAAGTACTTTAAA
AACCACACCAGCCCCGATGTGGACCTGGGCGACATCAGTGGCATTAACGCCAGCGTGGTGAACATCCAAA
AGGAAATCGACAGACTGAACGAGGTGGCCAAGAACCTGAACGAGTCCCTGATCGACCTGCAGGAGCTCGG
CAAATACGAGCAGGGATCTGGATACATCCCCGAGGCCCCCAGAGATGGCCAGGCCTACGTGCGGAAGGAC
GGCGAGTGGGTACTGCTGAGCACATTCCTGGGCAGATCCGGAGGAGGCCTGGTGCCACAGCAGAGCGGAG
GCCTGAACGACATCTTCGAGGCCCAGAAGATCGAGTGGCACGAGGGCTGATGAGGATCCAGATCTGCTGT
GCCTTCTAGTTGCCAGCCATCTGTTGTTTGCCCCTCCCCCGTGCCTTCCTTGACCCTGGAAGGTGCCACT
CCCACTGTCCTTTCCTAATAAAATGAGGAAATTGCATCGCATTGTCTGAGTAGGTGTCATTCTATTCTGG
GGGGTGGGGTGGGGCAGGACAGCAAGGGGGAGGATTGGGAAGACAATAGCAGGCATGCTGGGGATGCGGT
GGGCTCTATGGGTACCCAGGTGCTGAAGAATTGACCCGGTTCCTCCTGGGCCAGAAAGAAGCAGGCACAT
CCCCTTCTCTGTGACACACCCTGTCCACGCCCCTGGTTCTTAGTTCCAGCCCCACTCATAGGACACTCAT
AGCTCAGGAGGGCTCCGCCTTCAATCCCACCCGCTAAAGTACTTGGAGCGGTCTCTCCCTCCCTCATCAG
CCCACCAAACCAAACCTAGCCTCCAAGAGTGGGAAGAAATTAAAGCAAGATAGGCTATTAAGTGCAGAGG
GAGAGAAAATGCCTCCAACATGTGAGGAAGTAATGAGAGAAATCATAGAATTTTAAGGCCATGATTTAAG
GCCATCATGGCCTTAATCTTCCGCTTCCTCGCTCACTGACTCGCTGCGCTCGGTCGTTCGGCTGCGGCGA
GCGGTATCAGCTCACTCAAAGGCGGTAATACGGTTATCCACAGAATCAGGGGATAACGCAGGAAAGAACA
TGTGAGCAAAAGGCCAGCAAAAGGCCAGGAACCGTAAAAAGGCCGCGTTGCTGGCGTTTTTCCATAGGCT
CCGCCCCCCTGACGAGCATCACAAAAATCGACGCTCAAGTCAGAGGTGGCGAAACCCGACAGGACTATAA
AGATACCAGGCGTTTCCCCCTGGAAGCTCCCTCGTGCGCTCTCCTGTTCCGACCCTGCCGCTTACCGGAT
ACCTGTCCGCCTTTCTCCCTTCGGGAAGCGTGGCGCTTTCTCATAGCTCACGCTGTAGGTATCTCAGTTC
GGTGTAGGTCGTTCGCTCCAAGCTGGGCTGTGTGCACGAACCCCCCGTTCAGCCCGACCGCTGCGCCTTA
TCCGGTAACTATCGTCTTGAGTCCAACCCGGTAAGACACGACTTATCGCCACTGGCAGCAGCCACTGGTA
ACAGGATTAGCAGAGCGAGGTATGTAGGCGGTGCTACAGAGTTCTTGAAGTGGTGGCCTAACTACGGCTA
CACTAGAAGAACAGTATTTGGTATCTGCGCTCTGCTGAAGCCAGTTACCTTCGGAAAAAGAGTTGGTAGC
TCTTGATCCGGCAAACAAACCACCGCTGGTAGCGGTGGTTTTTTTGTTTGCAAGCAGCAGATTACGCGCA
GAAAAAAAGGATCTCAAGAAGATCCTTTGATCTTTTCTACGGGGTCTGACGCTCAGTGGAACGAAAACTC
ACGTTAAGGGATTTTGGTCATGAGATTATCAAAAAGGATCTTCACCTAGATCCTTTTAAATTAAAAATGA
AGTTTTAAATCAATCTAAAGTATATATGAGTAAACTTGGTCTGACAGTTACCAATGCTTAATCAGTGAGG
CACCTATCTCAGCGATCTGTCTATTTCGTTCATCCATAGTTGCCTGACTCGGGGGGGGGGGGCGCTGAGG
TCTGCCTCGTGAAGAAGGTGTTGCTGACTCATACCAGGCCTGAATCGCCCCATCATCCAGCCAGAAAGTG
AGGGAGCCACGGTTGATGAGAGCTTTGTTGTAGGTGGACCAGTTGGTGATTTTGAACTTTTGCTTTGCCA
CGGAACGGTCTGCGTTGTCGGGAAGATGCGTGATCTGATCCTTCAACTCAGCAAAAGTTCGATTTATTCA
ACAAAGCCGCCGTCCCGTCAAGTCAGCGTAATGCTCTGCCAGTGTTACAACCAATTAACCAATTCTGATT
AGAAAAACTCATCGAGCATCAAATGAAACTGCAATTTATTCATATCAGGATTATCAATACCATATTTTTG
AAAAAGCCGTTTCTGTAATGAAGGAGAAAACTCACCGAGGCAGTTCCATAGGATGGCAAGATCCTGGTAT
CGGTCTGCGATTCCGACTCGTCCAACATCAATACAACCTATTAATTTCCCCTCGTCAAAAATAAGGTTAT
CAAGTGAGAAATCACCATGAGTGACGACTGAATCCGGTGAGAATGGCAAAAGCTTATGCATTTCTTTCCA
GACTTGTTCAACAGGCCAGCCATTACGCTCGTCATCAAAATCACTCGCATCAACCAAACCGTTATTCATT
CGTGATTGCGCCTGAGCGAGACGAAATACGCGATCGCTGTTAAAAGGACAATTACAAACAGGAATCGAAT
GCAACCGGCGCAGGAACACTGCCAGCGCATCAACAATATTTTCACCTGAATCAGGATATTCTTCTAATAC
CTGGAATGCTGTTTTCCCGGGGATCGCAGTGGTGAGTAACCATGCATCATCAGGAGTACGGATAAAATGC
TTGATGGTCGGAAGAGGCATAAATTCCGTCAGCCAGTTTAGTCTGACCATCTCATCTGTAACATCATTGG
CAACGCTACCTTTGCCATGTTTCAGAAACAACTCTGGCGCATCGGGCTTCCCATACAATCGATAGATTGT
CGCACCTGATTGCCCGACATTATCGCGAGCCCATTTATACCCATATAAATCAGCATCCATGTTGGAATTT
AATCGCGGCCTCGAGCAAGACGTTTCCCGTTGAATATGGCTCATAACACCCCTTGTATTACTGTTTATGT
AAGCAGACAGTTTTATTGTTCATGATGATATATTTTTATCTTGTGCAATGTAACATCAGAGATTTTGAGA
CACAACGTGGCTTTCCCCCCCCCCCCATTATTGAAGCATTTATCAGGGTTATTGTCTCATGAGCGGATAC
ATATTTGAATGTATTTAGAAAAATAAACAAATAGGGGTTCCGCGCACATTTCCCCGAAAAGTGCCACCTG
ACGTCTAAGAAACCATTATTATCATGACATTAACCTATAAAAATAGGCG
Features (pLannotate 1.2.2; 15 found; start..end, strand, type, name):
     20..55      +  CDS            rop (fragment): Rop protein, which maintains plasmids at low copy number; rop
    157..255     +  misc_feature   bom (fragment): basis of mobility region from pBR322
    341..720     +  enhancer       CMV enhancer: human cytomegalovirus immediate early enhancer
    721..924     +  promoter       CMV promoter: human cytomegalovirus (CMV) immediate early promoter
   1013..1240    +  LTR            5' LTR (truncated) (fragment): truncated 5' long terminal repeat (LTR) from human T-cell leukemia virus (HTLV) type 1
   1244..1354    +  intron         CMV intron (fragment): modified intron A from human cytomegalovirus
   1405..1473    +  CDS            Ighv1-61 (fragment): HVM05_MOUSE - Also known as Igh-VJ558. Experimental evidence at protein level: Swiss-Prot protein existence level 1. From Mus musculus (Mouse).
   1807..2823    +  CDS            IGHG1: IGHG1_HUMAN - Experimental evidence at protein level: Swiss-Prot protein existence level 1. Constant region of immunoglobulin heavy chains. Immunoglobulins, also known as antibodies, are membrane-bound or secreted glycoproteins produced by B lymphocytes. In the recognition phase of humoral immunity, the membrane-bound immunoglobulins serve as receptors which, upon binding of a specific antigen, trigger the clonal expansion and differentiation of B lymphocytes into immunoglobulins- secreting plasma cells. Secreted immunoglobulins mediate the effector phase of humoral immunity, which results in
   2878..6453    +  CDS            S (fragment): SPIKE_SARS2 - Experimental evidence at protein level: Swiss-Prot protein existence level 1. [Spike glycoprotein]: May down-regulate host tetherin (BST2) by lysosomal degradation, thereby counteracting its antiviral activity. From Severe acute respiratory syndrome coronavirus 2 (2019-nCoV) (SARS-CoV-2).
   6647..6871    +  polyA_signal   bGH poly(A) signal: bovine growth hormone polyadenylation signal
   7409..7997    -  rep_origin     ori: high-copy-number ColE1/pMB1/pBR322/pUC origin of replication
   8169..8240    -  CDS            bla(M) (fragment): β-lactamase lacking the signal sequence; bla(M); allows cytosolic expression of β-lactamase
   8252..8398    -  CDS            TRA2_ECOLX (fragment): Protein predicted: Swiss-Prot protein existence level 4. Required for transposition of transposon Tn903. From Escherichia coli.
   8539..9354    -  CDS            KanR: aminoglycoside phosphotransferase; aph(3')-Ia; confers resistance to kanamycin in bacteria or G418 (Geneticin®) in eukaryotes
   9477..9564    -  promoter       AmpR promoter (fragment): bla
