[The description below was written by a language model from this plasmid's Addgene catalogue record and pLannotate feature annotations shown in this document.]
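Description:
pVRC8400-SARS-CoV-2-S2P-B.1.351-AVI is a 9.6 kb mammalian expression plasmid built on the pVRC8400 backbone for producing a soluble spike probe from the B.1.351 (Beta) variant of SARS-CoV-2. It is propagated in E. coli through a high-copy ColE1/pUC-type origin and selected with kanamycin via an aph(3')-Ia KanR gene. The short rop, bom, β-lactamase and Tn903 transposase fragments that were annotated appear to be backbone remnants rather than functional elements.

Transcription is driven by the human CMV immediate-early enhancer and promoter, followed by a truncated HTLV-1 5' LTR segment and a partial CMV intron A, leader elements commonly included to boost expression. It terminates at a bovine growth hormone polyadenylation signal. The open reading frame begins with a short sequence matching a mouse immunoglobulin heavy-chain variable gene, probably a secretion leader, although the record does not say so. Next comes human IgG1 constant-region sequence corresponding to the single-chain Fc (scFc) listed in the catalogue, then an HRV3C protease cleavage site and the spike coding fragment, with an AVI tag at the C terminus. The HRV3C site and AVI tag are recorded in the catalogue but not separately annotated in the feature table.

The spike is the "S2P" form, a name generally referring to prefusion stabilization by two proline substitutions. It carries the B.1.351 changes L18F, D80A, D215G, deletion of 242-244, R246I, K417N, E484K, N501Y, D614G and A701V. In this layout, the Fc could serve as a purification handle that HRV3C cleavage removes, while the AVI tag allows site-specific biotinylation. That fits the associated work on molecular probes of spike ectodomains across variants.
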