Addgene plasmid #176326: pVRC8400-SARS-CoV-2-S2P-B.1.351-AVI
Purpose: Expresses SARS-CoV-2 S2P protein from the B.1.351 variant with single chain Fc, HRV3C protease cleavage site, and AVI tag
Depositing lab: Peter Kwong. Depositing organization: National Institute of Allergy and Infectious Diseases (NIAID). Publication: Molecular probes of spike ectodomain and its subdomains for SARS-CoV-2 variants, Alpha through Omicron. Teng IT, Nazzari AF, Choe M, Liu T, Oliveira de Souza M, Petrova Y, Tsybovsky Y, Wang S, Zhang B, Artamonov M, Madan B, Huang A, Lopez Acevedo SN, Pan X, Ruckwardt TJ, DeKosky BJ, Mascola JR, Misasi J, Sullivan NJ, Zhou T, Kwong PD. PLoS One. 2022 May 24;17(5):e0268767. doi: 10.1371/journal.pone.0268767. eCollection 2022. PubMed 35609088.
Backbone
  Vector backbone: pVRC8400
  Vector type: Mammalian Expression
Growth in bacteria
  Bacterial resistance: Kanamycin, 50 μg/mL
  Growth temperature: 37°C
  Growth strain: DH5alpha
  Copy number: Unknown
Gene/Insert
  Gene/Insert name: SARS-CoV-2-S2P-B.1.351
  Mutation: L18F, D80A, D215G, 242-244del, R246I, K417N, E484K, N501Y, D614G, A701V
  Entrez Gene: S (a.k.a. GU280_gp02, spike glycoprotein)
  Tag / fusion protein: scFc (N terminal on insert); HRV3C (N terminal on insert); AVI (C terminal on insert)
Terms and licenses: Academic/Nonprofit Terms; Industry Terms: Not Available to Industry
How to cite: pVRC8400-SARS-CoV-2-S2P-B.1.351-AVI was a gift from Peter Kwong (Addgene plasmid # 176326 ; http://n2t.net/addgene:176326 ; RRID:Addgene_176326)
